>Addgene plasmid #24367 | pattB-QF-sv40 | depositor full sequence | sequence record 11398 | Author sequence
CTG
[124 nt withheld, positions 4-127]
C
[91 nt withheld, positions 129-219]
A
[49 nt withheld, positions 221-269]
CCTTTGACGTTGGAGTCCACGTTCTTT
[37 nt withheld, positions 297-333]
ACCCTATCTCGGTCTATTCTTTTGATTTATAAGGGATTTTGCCGATTTCGGCCTATTGGTTAAAAAATGA
GCTGATTTAACAAAAATTTAACGCGAATTTTAACAAAATATTAACGCTTACAATTTCCATTCGCCATTCA
GGCTGCGCAACTGTTGGGAAGGGCGATCGGTGCGGGCCTCTTCGCTATTACGCCAGCTGGCGAAAGGGGG
ATGTGCTGCAAGGCGATTAAGTTGGGTAACGCCAGGGTTTTCCCAGTCACGACGTTGTAAAACGACGGCC
AGTGAATTGTAATACGACTCACTATAGGGCGAATTGGGTACGTACCGGGCCCCTAGTATGTATGTAAGTT
AATAAAACCCATTTTTGCGGAAAGTAGATAAAAAAAACATTTTTTTTTTTTACTGCACTGGATATCATTG
AACTTATCTGATCAGTTTTAAATTTACTTCGATCCAAGGGTATTTGATGTACCAGGTTCTTTCGATTACC
TCTCACTCAAAATGACATTCCACTCAAAGTCAGCGCTGTTTGCCTCCTTCTCTGTCCACAGAAATATCGC
CGTCTCTTTCGCCGCTGCGTCCGCTATCTCTTTCGCCACCGTTTGTAGCGTTACGTAGCGTCAATGTCCG
CCTTCAGTTGCATTTTGTCAGCGGTTTCGTGACGAAGCTCCAAGCGGTTTACGCCATCAATTAAACACAA
AGTGCTGTGCCAAAACTCCTCTCGCTTCTTATTTTTGTTTGTTTTTTGAGTGATTGGGGTGGTGATTGGT
TTTGGGTGGGTAAGCAGGGGAAAGTGTGAAAAATCCCGGCAATGGGCCAAGAGGATCAGGAGCTATTAAT
TCGCGGAGGCAGCAAACACCCATCTGCCGAGCATCTGAACAATGTGAGTAGTACATGTGCATACATCTTA
AGTTCACTTGATCTATAGGAACTGCGATTGCAACATCAAATTGTCTGCGGCGTGAGAACTGCGACCCACA
AAAATCCCAAACCGCAATTGCACAAACAAATAGTGACACGAAACAGATTATTCTGGTAGCTGTTCTCGCT
ATATAAGACAATTTTTGAGATCATATCATGATCAAGACATCTAAAGGCATTCATTTTCGACTATATTCTT
TTTTACAAAAAATATAACAACCAGATATTTTAAGCTGATCCTAGATGCACAAAAAATAAATAAAAGTATA
AACCTACTTCGTAGGATACTTCGGGGTACTTTTTGTTCGGGGTTAGATGAGCATAACGCTTGTAGTTGAT
ATTTGAGATCCCCTATCATTGCAGGGTGACAGCGGAGCGGCTTCGCAGAGCTGCATTAACCAGGGCTTCG
GGCAGGCCAAAAACTACGGCACGCTCCGGCCACCCAGTCCGCCGGAGGACTCCGGTTCAGGGAGCGGCCA
ACTAGCCGAGAACCTCACCTATGCCTGGCACAATATGGACATCTTTGGGGCGGTCAATCAGCCGGGCTCC
GGATGGCGGCAGCTGGTCAACCGGACACGCGGACTATTCTGCAACGAGCGACACATACCGGCGCCCAGGA
AACATTTGCTCAAGAACGGTGAGTTTCTATTCGCAGTCGGCTGATCTGTGTGAAATCTTAATAAAGGGTC
CAATTACCAATTTGAAACTCAGTTTGCGGCGTGGCCTATCCGGGCGAACTTTTGGCCGTGATGGGCAGTT
CCGGTGCCGGAAAGACGACCCTGCTGAATGCCCTTGCCTTTCGATCGCCGCAGGGCATCCAAGTATCGCC
ATCCGGGATGCGACTGCTCAATGGCCAACCTGTGGACGCCAAGGAGATGCAGGCCAGGTGCGCCTATGTC
CAGCAGGATGACCTCTTTATCGGCTCCCTAACGGCCAGGGAACACCTGATTTTCCAGGCCATGGTGCGGA
TGCCACGACATCTGACCTATCGGCAGCGAGTGGCCCGCGTGGATCAGGTGATCCAGGAGCTTTCGCTCAG
CAAATGTCAGCACACGATCATCGGTGTGCCCGGCAGGGTGAAAGGTCTGTCCGGCGGAGAAAGGAAGCGT
CTGGCATTCGCCTCCGAGGCACTAACCGATCCGCCGCTTCTGATCTGCGATGAGCCCACCTCCGGACTGG
ACTCATTTACCGCCCACAGCGTCGTCCAGGTGCTGAAGAAGCTGTCGCAGAAGGGCAAGACCGTCATCCT
GACCATTCATCAGCCGTCTTCCGAGCTGTTTGAGCTCTTTGACAAGATCCTTCTGATGGCCGAGGGCAGG
GTAGCTTTCTTGGGCACTCCCAGCGAAGCCGTCGACTTCTTTTCCTAGTGAGTTCGATGTGTTTATTAAG
GGTATCTAGCATTACATTACATCTCAACTCCTATCCAGCGTGGGTGCCCAGTGTCCTACCAACTACAATC
CGGCGGACTTTTACGTACAGGTGTTGGCCGTTGTGCCCGGACGGGAGATCGAGTCCCGTGATCGGATCGC
CAAGATATGCGACAATTTTGCTATTAGCAAAGTAGCCCGGGATATGGAGCAGTTGTTGGCCACCAAAAAT
TTGGAGAAGCCACTGGAGCAGCCGGAGAATGGGTACACCTACAAGGCCACCTGGTTCATGCAGTTCCGGG
CGGTCCTGTGGCGATCCTGGCTGTCGGTGCTCAAGGAACCACTCCTCGTAAAAGTGCGACTTATTCAGAC
AACGGTGAGTGGTTCCAGTGGAAACAAATGATATAACGCTTACAATTCTTGGAAACAAATTCGCTAGATT
TTAGTTAGAATTGCCTGATTCCACACCCTTCTTAGTTTTTTTCAATGAGATGTATAGTTTATAGTTTTGC
AGAAAATAAATAAATTTCATTTAACTCGCGAACATGTTGAAGATATGAATATTAATGAGATGCGAGTAAC
ATTTTAATTTGCAGATGGTTGCCATCTTGATTGGCCTCATCTTTTTGGGCCAACAACTCACGCAAGTGGG
CGTGATGAATATCAACGGAGCCATCTTCCTCTTCCTGACCAACATGACCTTTCAAAACGTCTTTGCCACG
ATAAATGTAAGTCTTGTTTAGAATACATTTGCATATTAATAATTTACTAACTTTCTAATGAATCGATTCG
ATTTAGGTGTTCACCTCAGAGCTGCCAGTTTTTATGAGGGAGGCCCGAAGTCGACTTTATCGCTGTGACA
CATACTTTCTGGGCAAAACGATTGCCGAATTACCGCTTTTTCTCACAGTGCCACTGGTCTTCACGGCGAT
TGCCTATCCGATGATCGGACTGCGGGCCGGAGTGCTGCACTTCTTCAACTGCCTGGCGCTGGTCACTCTG
GTGGCCAATGTGTCAACGTCCTTCGGATATCTAATATCCTGCGCCAGCTCCTCGACCTCGATGGCGCTGT
CTGTGGGTCCGCCGGTTATCATACCATTCCTGCTCTTTGGCGGCTTCTTCTTGAACTCGGGCTCGGTGCC
AGTATACCTCAAATGGTTGTCGTACCTCTCATGGTTCCGTTACGCCAACGAGGGTCTGCTGATTAACCAA
TGGGCGGACGTGGAGCCGGGCGAAATTAGCTGCACATCGTCGAACACCACGTGCCCCAGTTCGGGCAAGG
TCATCCTGGAGACGCTTAACTTCTCCGCCGCCGATCTGCCGCTGGACTACGTGGGTCTGGCCATTCTCAT
CGTGAGCTTCCGGGTGCTCGCATATCTGGCTCTAAGACTTCGGGCCCGACGCAAGGAGTAGCCGACATAT
ATCCGAAATAACTGCTTGTTTTTTTTTTTTACCATTATTACCATCGTGTTTACTGTTTATTGCCCCCTCA
AAAAGCTAATGTAATTATATTTGTGCCAATAAAAACAAGATATGACCTATAGAATACAAGTATTTCCCCT
TCGAACATCCCCACAAGTAGACTTTGGATTTGTCTTCTAACCAAAAGACTTACACACCTGCATACCTTAC
ATCAAAAACTCGTTTATCGCTACATAAAACACCGGGATATATTTTTTATATACATACTTTTCAAATCGCG
CGCCCTCTTCATAATTCACCTCCACCACACCACGTTTCGTAGTTGCTCTTTCGCTGTCTCCCACCCGCTC
TCCGCAACACATTCACCTTTTGTTCGACGACCTTGGAGCGACTGTCGTTAGTTCCGCGCGATTCGGTTCG
CTCAAATGGTTCCGAGTGGTTCATTTCGTCTCAATAGAAATTAGTAATAAATATTTGTATGTACAATTTA
TTTGCTCCAATATATTTGTATATATTTCCCTCACAGCTATATTTATTCTAATTTAATATTATGACTTTTT
AAGGTAATTTTTTGTGACCTGTTCGGAGTGATTAGCGTTACAATTTGAACTGAAAGTGACATCCAGTGTT
TGTTCCTTGTGTAGATGCATCTCAAAAAAATGGTGGGCATAATAGTGTTGTTTATATATATCAAAAATAA
CAACTATAATAATAAGAATACATTTAATTTAGAAAATGCTTGGATTTCACTGGAACTAGGCTAGCATAAC
TTCGTATAATGTATGCTATACGAAGTTATGCTAGCGGATCCGGGAATTGGGAATTCCAACATGCCGCCTA
AACGCAAGACACTCAATGCCGCTGCCGAAGCCAATGCCCACGCTGATGGCCATGCTGATGGCAATGCTGA
TGGTCATGTCGCTAACACTGCAGCAAGCAGCAACAACGCCCGTTTTGCGGACTTGACCAACATTGACACA
CCCGGCCTCGGCCCTACCACGACGACGTTACTTGTCGAGCCCGCTCGTTCGAAACGCCAGAGAGTCTCGA
GGGCCTGTGATCAGTGTCGAGCTGCACGTGAAAAGTGTGATGGAATCCAGCCGGCTTGCTTCCCCTGTGT
GTCGCAGGGCCGGTCGTGTACCTACCAGGCCAGTCCCAAGAAGCGAGGAGTCCAGACGGGCTACATCCGC
ACTCTCGAACTGGCTCTGGCTTGGATGTTCGAGAACGTTGCCCGCAGCGAGGACGCCCTCCACAATCTTT
TGGTCCGTGATGCTGGCCAGGGCAGCGCTCTCCTGGTCGGCAAAGACTCGCCTGCTGCAGAACGCCTGCA
TGCAAGATGGGCGACGAGTCGAGTCAACAAAAGCATCACCCGTCTTCTCTCAGGTCAGGCCGCACAAGAT
CCATCTGAAGACGGCCAATCCCCGTCCGAAGACATAAATGTCCAAGATGCCGGGGCAAAGACATCCGACT
TCCCTCATGCGCCTCACTTGACTTTCTCGGCGCCTAAGTCTAGTACAGCTGAGACACGCACTCTACCAGG
CCCGGTCCGACCACCTATTTCGGCAAACACCCTGGAAAACAACCTTCAGCCAGATGGTACCGGGATAGGG
AAGCTACCACCCAATCATTGGCGCCTGCTGGATATCTACTTTTCCTACACGCATTCTTGGCTCCCTATCC
TCGAGAAGAAAGACATGTACCAAGCATTGTACCAGTACTCTGAACAAGGCTCGTTGCTTCCCTCTGCGAA
TGTCGAGTCTGGCGTTCATGCCGAGCTCTGGAGCGCGCTCGCCCTGGCGTCCTTCCAGGCTGCTGCTACT
GCTGCATCGAGTGCTACGGGTCCAGCTTCAGCTGCTCATGGCCATGACAATGCCATCAATCCTTCACCTG
CAGACATATCTGACACAGCCCGAAAGCTCATACCTTTGGAAAGCGGGCCGTTCCAGGTTCAGCACTGCAG
AGCGTTGCTGCTTCTTTGTCTCGTAAGCCTTGGGCGGGATGATTGGGAGTCTGCTTGGTTGCTGGTTGGC
TTTGCGGTCCGCGTCCTACTTGTTGTTCGCACCCAGTTGCCTCCTGATGATGACCGGCCACGACCAAGAA
TGCGTGCGCTGCTCGTCGCGTGCTTCATCGTGGATACCATTGTGTCTATGAGACACAACGTGCCGGCCCA
TCTCAAGCCAGACGACATTGCGGATCTGCCGTTACCTGAAGACGGTCAAGATCAATGGGAGCCGTGGACA
CCATGTGAGGGCTTAGGCGGTGAACACACCATGCTGCAAATGTTGAGGAACCCGGCATACCCTTTAAGCA
CATTCAACCACCTATATGGCGTGACCAAGCTGGTTGCTTTGGAGCTTCTGCCAAGAATACGAACATCTTC
ACAGAACGCTCCCTTGGAGTTCAGGTCGCGGTTGCAGCAGGTAATCGGCCACAATTCTCCCTTCAGCGTC
TTTGTCCTTTCCCAGGATACAGCATCGGCTTTTGTGCCTACTGCATACCTTACCCGTACCGTTTATTTAT
GGGCAGCTGCCTTTTCTGAGCCTCTCAACGAACACTACTCGCATCTTCTGATCGAAACTCTTGATCAGTA
TCAGAAGCGGTTTGGTACATATGCAATCCCACCTCTGATCCCTTCTCTTCTAGACTCCCTTCTTGCTTTA
AAGAAACAATCACATTCTTCAGAGCGGCATCGAAGGCACTTGGAAGAGCTTTTCCCCGCCTACTCCTCCA
TTTGGCCTCGGGGAGGCCGACACAGCAATACTGGCCTCCAACCCATACGACAACTTGAGCTTCCGCCGAC
TGCGACTGCCACTGCAAGTATCATGCCCCATGTCATGGAACAGCCCCTGTCAACGTCAATAAATCCGGTC
AATGATCGGTTTAATGGAATACCGAATCCTACCCCCTACAATAGCGATGCGGCCCTAGACGCAATTACTC
AAACCAATGACTACGGATCAGTCAATACCCATGGCATTCTCAGTACATATCCACCACCTGCCACCCACTT
GAACGAGGCCTCGGTGGCCCTTGCGCCTGGAGGTGCTCCTCCCAGACCACCCCCGCCATACGTTGATAGT
ACAACGAACCATCCTCCTTACCATAGTAACCTCGTCCCCATGGCCAATTTCGGATATTCGACTGTAGACT
ATGATGCGATGGTGGATGATCTGGCATCGATCGAGTACACGGATGCGGTTGACGTTGATCCGCAGTTCAT
GACGAACCTCGGGTTTGTCCCAGGGTGTAATTTTAGCGATATCAACACGTATGAGCAATAGGACGTCTAG
AGGATCTTTGTGAAGGAACCTTACTTCTGTGGTGTGACATAATTGGACAAACTACCTACAGAGATTTAAA
GCTCTAAGGTAAATATAAAATTTTTAAGTGTATAATGTGTTAAACTACTGATTCTAATTGTTTGTGTATT
TTAGATTCCAACCTATGGAACTGATGAATGGGAGCAGTGGTGGAATGCCTTTAATGAGGAAAACCTGTTT
TGCTCAGAAGAAATGCCATCTAGTGATGATGAGGCTACTGCTGACTCTCAACATTCTACTCCTCCAAAAA
AGAAGAGAAAGGTAGAAGACCCCAAGGACTTTCCTTCAGAATTGCTAAGTTTTTTGAGTCATGCTGTGTT
TAGTAATAGAACTCTTGCTTGCTTTGCTATTTACACCACAAAGGAAAAAGCTGCACTGCTATACAAGAAA
ATTATGGAAAAATATTTGATGTATAGTGCCTTGACTAGAGATCATAATCAGCCATACCACATTTGTAGAG
GTTTTACTTGCTTTAAAAAACCTCCCACACCTCCCCCTGAACCTGAAACATAAAATGAATGCAATTGTTG
TTGTTAACTTGTTTATTGCAGCTTATAATGGTTACAAATAAAGCAATAGCATCACAAATTTCACAAATAA
AGCATTTTTTTCACTGCATTCTAGTTGTGGTTTGTCCAAACTCATCAATGTATCTTATCATGTCTGGATC
GGATCTGCGGCCGCGGCTCGAGGGTACCTCTAGAACTAGTGTCGACGATGTAGGTCACGGTCTCGAAGCC
GCGGTGCGGGTGCCAGGGCGTGCCCTTGGGCTCCCCGGGCGCGTACTCCACCTCACCCATCTGGTCCATC
ATGATGAACGGGTCGAGGTGGCGGTAGTTGATCCCGGCGAACGCGCGGCGCACCGGGAAGCCCTCGCCCT
CGAAACCGCTGGGCGCGGTGGTCACGGTGAGCACGGGACGTGCGACGGCGTCGGCGGGTGCGGATACGCG
GGGCAGCGTCAGCGGGTTCTCGACGGTCACGGCGGGCATGTCGACACTAGTTCTAGCCAGCTTTTGTTCC
CTTTAGTGAGGGTTAATTTCGAGCTTGGCGTAATCATGGTCATAGCTGTTTCCTGTGTGAAATTGTTATC
CGCTCACAATTCCACACAACATACGAGCCGGAAGCATAAAGTGTAAAGCCTGGGGTGCCTAATGAGTGAG
CTAACTCACATTAATTGCGTTGCGCTCACTGCCCGCTTTCCAGTCGGGAAACCTGTCGTGCCAGCTGCAT
TAATGAATCGGCCAACGCGCGGGGAGAGGCGGTTTGCGTATTGGGCGCTCTTCCGCTTCCTCGCTCACTG
ACTCGCTGCGCTCGGTCGTTCGGCTGCGGCGAGCGGTATCAGCTCACTCAAAGGCGGTAATACGGTTATC
CACAGAATCAGGGGATAACGCAGGAAAGAACATGTGAGCAAAAGGCCAGCAAAAGGCCAGGAACCGTAAA
AAGGCCGCGTTGCTGGCGTTTTTCCATAGGCTCCGCCCCCCTGACGAGCATCACAAAAATCGACGCTCAA
GTCAGAGGTGGCGAAACCCGACAGGACTATAAAGATACCAGGCGTTTCCCCCTGGAAGCTCCCTCGTGCG
CTCTCCTGTTCCGACCCTGCCGCTTACCGGATACCTGTCCGCCTTTCTCCCTTCGGGAAGCGTGGCGCTT
TCTCATAGCTCACGCTGTAGGTATCTCAGTTCGGTGTAGGTCGTTCGCTCCAAGCTGGGCTGTGTGCACG
AACCCCCCGTTCAGCCCGACCGCTGCGCCTTATCCGGTAACTATCGTCTTGAGTCCAACCCGGTAAGACA
CGACTTATCGCCACTGGCAGCAGCCACTGGTAACAGGATTAGCAGAGCGAGGTATGTAGGCGGTGCTACA
GAGTTCTTGAAGTGGTGGCCTAACTACGGCTACACTAGAAGGACAGTATTTGGTATCTGCGCTCTGCTGA
AGCCAGTTACCTTCGGAAAAAGAGTTGGTAGCTCTTGATCCGGCAAACAAACCACCGCTGGTAGCGGTGG
TTTTTTTGTTTGCAAGCAGCAGATTACGCGCAGAAAAAAAGGATCTCAAGAAGATCCTTTGATCTTTTCT
ACGGGGTCTGACGCTCAGTGGAACGAAAACTCACGTTAAGGGATTTTGGTCATGAGATTATCAAAAAGGA
TCTTCACCTAGATCCTTTTAAATTAAAAATGAAGTTTTAAATCAATCTAAAGTATATATGAGTAAACTTG
GTCTGACAGTTACCAATGCTTAATCAGTGAGGCACCTATCTCAGCGATCTGTCTATTTCGTTCATCCATA
GTTGCCTGACTCCCCGTCGTGTAGATAACTACGATACGGGAGGGCTTACCATCTGGCCCCAGTGCTGCAA
TGATACCGCGAGACCCACGCTCACCGGCTCCAGATTTATCAGCAATAAACCAGCCAGCCGGAAGGGCCGA
GCGCAGAAGTGGTCCTGCAACTTTATCCGCCTCCATCCAGTCTATTAATTGTTGCCGGGAAGCTAGAGTA
AGTAGTTCGCCAGTTAATAGTTTGCGCAACGTTGTTGCCATTGCTACAGGCATCGTGGTGTCACGCTCGT
CGTTTGGTATGGCTTCATTCAGCTCCGGTTCCCAACGATCAAGGCGAGTTACATGATCCCCCATGTTGTG
CAAAAAAGCGGTTAGCTCCTTCGGTCCTCCGATCGTTGTCAGAAGTAAGTTGGCCGCAGTGTTATCACTC
ATGGTTATGGCAGCACTGCATAATTCTCTTACTGTCATGCCATCCGTAAGATGCTTTTCTGTGACTGGTG
AGTACTCAACCAAGTCATTCTGAGAATAGTGTATGCGGCGACCGAGTTGCTCTTGCCCGGCGTCAATACG
GGATAATACCGCGCCACATAGCAGAACTTTAAAAGTGCTCATCATTGGAAAACGTTCTTCGGGGCGAAAA
CTCTCAAGGATCTTACCGCTGTTGAGATCCAGTTCGATGTAACCCACTCGTGCACCCAACTGATCTTCAG
CATCTTTTACTTTCACCAGCGTTTCTGGGTGAGCAAAAACAGGAAGGCAAAATGCCGCAAAAAAGGGAAT
AAGGGCGACACGGAAATGTTGAATACTCATACTCTTCCTTTTTCAATATTATTGAAGCATTTATCAGGGT
TATTGTCTCATGAGCGGATACATATTTGAATGTATTTAGAAAAATAAACAAATAGGGGTTCCGCGCACAT
TTCCCCGAAAAGTGCCAC
Features (pLannotate 1.2.2; 21 found; start..end, strand, type, name):
      4..432     +  rep_origin     f1 ori (sequence partly withheld): f1 bacteriophage origin of replication; arrow indicates direction of (+) strand synthesis
    463..620     -  CDS            lacZα (fragment): LacZα fragment of β-galactosidase; lacZ fragment
    623..641     +  promoter       T7 promoter: promoter for bacteriophage T7 RNA polymerase
    666..4802    +  gene           mini-white: white; This modified version of the white gene lacks part of the first intron.
   4809..4842    -  protein_bind   loxP: Cre-mediated recombination occurs in the 8-bp core sequence (GCATACAT). Cre recombinase
   4874..7321    +  CDS            qa-1f: QA1F_NEUCR - Protein predicted: Swiss-Prot protein existence level 4. Transcription activation of genes for enzymes and proteins of quinate metabolism by binding to a 16 base-pair sequence (consensus 5'- GGRTAARYRYTTAYCC-3') in front of each Qa genes. From Neurospora crassa (strain ATCC 24698 / 74-OR23-1A / CBS 708.71 / DSM 1257 / FGSC 987).
   7336..7410    +  CDS            small t antigen (fragment): SV40 (simian virus 40) small t antigen
   7412..7477    +  intron         small t intron: SV40 (simian virus 40) small t antigen intron
   7607..7627    +  CDS            SV40 NLS: nuclear localization signal of SV40 (simian virus 40) large T antigen
   7634..7768    +  CDS            LT_POVHA (fragment): Protein inferred from homology: Swiss-Prot protein existence level 3. Isoform large T antigen is a key early protein essential for both driving viral replication and inducing cellular transformation. Plays a role in viral genome replication by driving entry of quiescent cells into the cell cycle and by autoregulating the synthesis of viral early mRNA. Displays highly oncogenic activities by corrupting the host cellular checkpoint mechanisms that guard cell division and the transcription, replication, and repair of DNA. Participates in the modulation of cellular gene expression preceeding viral
   7793..7876    +  CDS            large T antigen (fragment): large T antigen from SV40 (simian virus 40)
   7899..8033    +  polyA_signal   SV40 poly(A) signal: SV40 polyadenylation signal
   8095..8164    +  protein_bind   attB: attB site for the φC31 integrase (Groth et al., 2000) phage φC31 integrase
   8383..8401    -  promoter       T3 promoter: promoter for bacteriophage T3 RNA polymerase
   8446..8462    -  protein_bind   lac operator: The lac repressor binds to the lac operator to inhibit transcription in E. coli. This inhibition can be relieved by adding lactose or isopropyl-β-D-thiogalactopyranoside (IPTG). lac repressor encoded by lacI
   8470..8500    -  promoter       lac promoter: promoter for the E. coli lac operon
   8515..8536    -  protein_bind   CAP binding site: CAP binding activates transcription in the presence of cAMP. E. coli catabolite activator protein
   8549..8641    -  CDS            lacI (fragment): lac repressor; lacI; The lac repressor binds to the lac operator to inhibit transcription in E. coli. This inhibition can be relieved by adding lactose or isopropyl-β-D-thiogalactopyranoside (IPTG).
   8824..9412    -  rep_origin     ori: high-copy-number ColE1/pMB1/pBR322/pUC origin of replication
   9583..10443   -  CDS            AmpR: β-lactamase; bla; confers resistance to ampicillin, carbenicillin, and related antibiotics
  10444..10548   -  promoter       AmpR promoter: bla
