[The description below was written by a language model from this plasmid's Addgene catalogue record and pLannotate feature annotations shown in this document.]
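Description:
pattB-QF-sv40 is a Drosophila (insect expression) transgenesis plasmid of about 10.6 kb, built on the pattB-sv40 backbone. It carries the Neurospora crassa transcriptional activator QF (the qa-1F gene product). QF is the activator of the Q system, a repressible binary expression system used for transgene expression, lineage tracing and mosaic analysis. In E. coli the plasmid replicates from a high-copy ColE1/pUC-type origin and is selected with ampicillin through the β-lactamase gene and its promoter. The backbone also retains an f1 origin, lacZα and lac regulatory remnants, and flanking T7 and T3 promoters, all typical of a Bluescript-style cloning vector.

The fly-relevant portion contains a φC31 attB site, which allows integrase-mediated insertion of the plasmid into a genomic attP landing site. It also carries the mini-white eye-colour marker for identifying transformants, followed by a single loxP site. The roughly 2.45 kb QF coding sequence lies downstream of the loxP site. It is followed by an SV40 3′ region made up of the small t intron, fragments of the T antigen coding sequences and the SV40 polyadenylation signal, which provides splicing and transcript termination.

No Drosophila promoter or enhancer is annotated upstream of QF, and the record does not state one. This arrangement suggests the plasmid may be meant as a recipient into which a chosen promoter or enhancer is cloned to make tissue-specific QF driver lines, although the record does not say so. In the Q system, such drivers activate reporters or effectors placed under QF binding sites.
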