Addgene plasmid #24367: pattB-QF-sv40
Depositing lab: Liqun Luo. Depositing organization: Stanford University. Publication: The Q system: a repressible binary system for transgene expression, lineage tracing, and mosaic analysis. Potter CJ, Tasic B, Russler EV, Liang L, Luo L. Cell. 2010 Apr 30. 141(3):536-48. 10.1016/j.cell.2010.02.025 PubMed 20434990.
Backbone
  Vector backbone: pattB-sv40
  Backbone size w/o insert (bp): 8100
  Vector type: Insect Expression
Growth in bacteria
  Bacterial resistance: Ampicillin, 100 μg/mL
  Growth temperature: 37°C
  Growth strain: DH5alpha
  Copy number: Unknown
Gene/Insert
  Gene/Insert name: QF
  Species: Neurospora crassa
  Insert size (bp): 2450
  Cloning method: Restriction Enzyme
  Sequencing primers: 5′ SV40pA-R
Terms and licenses: Academic/Nonprofit Terms; Industry Terms: Not Available to Industry
How to cite: pattB-QF-sv40 was a gift from Liqun Luo (Addgene plasmid # 24367 ; http://n2t.net/addgene:24367 ; RRID:Addgene_24367)
