>Addgene plasmid #24367 | pattB-QF-sv40 | addgene partial sequence | sequence record 30138 | 24367 with QF-rev (GGACTGGCCTGGTAGGTACA)
CGGGGAAGCAGCCGGCTGGATTCCATCACACTTTTCACGTGCAGCTCGACACTGATCACAGGCCCTCGAG
ACTCTCTGGCGTTTCGAACGAGCGGGCTCGACAAGTAACGTCGTCGTGGTAGGGCCGAGGCCGGGTGTGT
CAATGTTGGTCAAGTCCGCAAAACGGGCGTTGTTGCTGCTTGCTGCAGTGTTAGCGACATGACCATCAGC
ATTGCCATCAGCATGGCCATCAGCGTGGGCATTGGCTTCGGCAGCGGCATTGAGTGTCTTGCGTTTAGGC
GGCATGTTGGAATTCCCAATTCCCGGATCCGCTAGCATAACTTCGTATAGCATACATTATACGAAGTTAT
GCTAGCCTAGTTCCAGTGAAATCCAAGCATTTTCTAAATTAAATGTATTCTTATTATTATAGTTGTTATT
TTTGATATATATAAACAACACTATTATGCCCACCATTTTTTTGAGATGCATCTACACAAGGAACAAACAC
TGGATGTCACTTTCAGTTCAAATTGTAACGCTAATCACTCCGAACAGGTCACAAAAAATTACCTTAAAAA
GTCATAATATTAAATTAGAATAAATATAGCTGTGAGGGAAATATATACAAATATATTGGAGCAAATAAAT
TGTACATACAAATATTNATTACTAATTTCTATTGAGACGAATGAACCACTCGGACCATTTGAGCGACCGA
TCGCGCGAACTAACGACAGTCGCTCAAG
