>Addgene plasmid #24367 | pattB-QF-sv40 | addgene partial sequence | sequence record 30139 | 24367 with SV40pA-R
AGTTAACAACAACAATTGCATTCATTTTATGTTTCAGGTTCAGGGGGAGGTGTGGGAGGTTTTTTAAAGC
AAGTAAAACCTCTACAAATGTGGTATGGCTGATTATGATCTCTAGTCAAGGCACTATACATCAAATATTT
TTCCATAATTTTCTTGTATAGCAGTGCAGCTTTTTCCTTTGTGGTGTAAATAGCAAAGCAAGCAAGAGTT
CTATTACTAAACACAGCATGACTCAAAAAACTTAGCAATTCTGAAGGAAAGTCCTTGGGGTCTTCTACCT
TTCTCTTCTTTTTTGGAGGAGTAGAATGTTGAGAGTCAGCAGTAGCCTCATCATCACTAGATGGCATTTC
TTCTGAGCAAAACAGGTTTTCCTCATTAAAGGCATTCCACCACTGCTCCCATTCATCAGTTCCATAGGTT
GGAATCTAAAATACACAAACAATTAGAATCAGTAGTTTAACACATTATACACTTAAAAATTTTATATTTA
CCTTAGAGCTTTAAATCTCTGTAGGTAGTTTGTCCAATTATGTCACACCACAGAAGTAAGGTTCCTTCAC
AAAGATCCTCTAGACGTCCTATTGCTCATA
